Addgene plasmid #84108: pFGC5941-PacI-ath-STTM2112-3p
Purpose: target miRNA2112-3p for destruction in Arabidopsis thaliana
Depositing lab: Guiliang Tang. Depositing organization: Michigan Technological University. Publication: Construction of short tandem target mimic (STTM) to block the functions of plant and animal microRNAs. Tang G, Yan J, Gu Y, Qiao M, Fan R, Mao Y, Tang X. Methods. 2012 Oct;58(2):118-25. doi: 10.1016/j.ymeth.2012.10.006. Epub 2012 Oct 23. PubMed 23098881.
Backbone
  Vector backbone: pFGC5941-PacI
  Backbone manufacturer: Guiliang Tang (Addgene plasmid # 44182)
  Backbone size w/o insert (bp): 8608
  Vector type: Plant Expression
  Selectable markers: Basta
Growth in bacteria
  Bacterial resistance: Chloramphenicol and Kanamycin, 25 & 50 μg/mL
  Growth temperature: 37°C
  Growth strain: DH5alpha
  Copy number: High Copy
Gene/Insert
  Gene/Insert name: STTM2112-3p
  Species: A. thaliana (mustard weed)
  Insert size (bp): 2846
  Promoter: 2x35S
  Cloning method: Restriction Enzyme; 5′ cloning site PacI (not destroyed); 3′ cloning site PacI (not destroyed)
  Sequencing primers: 5′ CACTATCCTTCGCAAGACCCTTCC; 3′ CAACACATGAGCGAAACCCTATAA
Terms and licenses: Academic/Nonprofit Terms; Industry Terms: Not Available to Industry
Depositor comments: The insert within this plasmid contains a 2x35S promoter, STTM, T35S and CmR.
How to cite: pFGC5941-PacI-ath-STTM2112-3p was a gift from Guiliang Tang (Addgene plasmid # 84108 ; http://n2t.net/addgene:84108 ; RRID:Addgene_84108)
