[The description below was written by a language model from this plasmid's Addgene catalogue record and pLannotate feature annotations shown in this document.]
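Description:
pFGC5941-PacI-ath-STTM2112-3p is a plant expression binary vector built on the pFGC5941-PacI backbone and designed to knock down miR2112-3p function in Arabidopsis thaliana. The backbone carries nopaline-type left and right T-DNA border repeats. Outside these borders sit the pVS1 replication and stability functions (RepA, StaA, oriV), which typically support maintenance in Agrobacterium, together with a ColE1/pBR322-type origin, a bom site and a kanamycin resistance gene for propagation in E. coli. Within the T-DNA, a bar gene encoding phosphinothricin acetyltransferase is driven by the mannopine synthase promoter and ended by the MAS terminator, giving Basta (glufosinate) selection of transformed plants.

The payload is a roughly 2.8 kb cassette inserted at a PacI site that is retained on both sides. According to the depositor it contains a 2x35S promoter, the short tandem target mimic (STTM), a 35S terminator and a chloramphenicol resistance gene. The annotation agrees with this: a partial and a full CaMV 35S promoter element lie in tandem across the sequence origin, followed by a short unannotated interval where the STTM presumably lies, then the CaMV poly(A) signal and a CmR gene with its bacterial promoter. The STTM itself is not annotated in the feature table. An STTM transcript generally carries two non-cleavable binding sites for the target miRNA joined by a spacer, so that it sequesters the miRNA and triggers its degradation. The extra CmR marker allows dual chloramphenicol and kanamycin selection of recombinant clones in bacteria. Fragments of a ColE1-type origin, T7 and SP6 promoters, an OCS terminator and a lacZα remnant are also annotated and appear to be cloning leftovers. The construct is used for loss-of-function analysis of miR2112-3p in plants.
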