Features (pLannotate 1.2.2; 29 found; start..end, strand, type, name):
      1..346     +  promoter       CaMV 35S promoter: strong constitutive promoter from cauliflower mosaic virus
    298..344     +  promoter       minimal CaMV 35S promoter: minimal 35S promoter from cauliflower mosaic virus
    507..683     +  polyA_signal   CaMV poly(A) signal: cauliflower mosaic virus polyadenylation signal
   1245..1263    -  promoter       SP6 promoter: promoter for bacteriophage SP6 RNA polymerase
   1328..1987    -  CDS            CmR: chloramphenicol acetyltransferase; cat; confers resistance to chloramphenicol
   1988..2024    -  promoter       cat promoter (fragment): promoter of the E. coli cat gene encoding chloramphenicol acetyltransferase
   2024..2052    -  promoter       tet promoter: E. coli promoter for tetracycline efflux protein gene
   2114..2282    -  rep_origin     ori (fragment): high-copy-number ColE1/pMB1/pBR322/pUC origin of replication
   2314..3021    +  terminator     OCS terminator: octopine synthase terminator
   3022..3042    +  misc_feature   MCS (fragment): pUC18/19 multiple cloning site
   3045..3199    +  CDS            lacZα (fragment): LacZα fragment of β-galactosidase; lacZ fragment
   3265..3289    +  misc_feature   RB T-DNA repeat: right border repeat from nopaline C58 T-DNA
   3629..4030    +  CDS            Y4CG_SINFN (fragment): Protein inferred from homology: Swiss-Prot protein existence level 3. From Sinorhizobium fredii (strain NBRC 101917 / NGR234).
   4590..5219    +  CDS            pVS1 StaA: stability protein from the Pseudomonas plasmid pVS1 (Heeb et al., 2000)
   5648..6721    +  CDS            pVS1 RepA: replication protein from the Pseudomonas plasmid pVS1 (Heeb et al., 2000)
   6787..6981    +  rep_origin     pVS1 oriV: origin of replication for the Pseudomonas plasmid pVS1 (Heeb et al., 2000)
   7184..7223    +  CDS            rop (fragment): Rop protein, which maintains plasmids at low copy number; rop
   7325..7465    +  misc_feature   bom: basis of mobility region from pBR322
   7651..8239    -  rep_origin     ori: high-copy-number ColE1/pMB1/pBR322/pUC origin of replication
   8326..9120    -  CDS            KanR: aminoglycoside phosphotransferase; aphA-3; confers resistance to kanamycin
   9545..9569    +  misc_feature   LB T-DNA repeat: left border repeat from nopaline C58 T-DNA
   9655..9907    -  terminator     MAS terminator: mannopine synthase terminator
   9920..10468   -  CDS            bar: PAT_STRHY - Experimental evidence at protein level: Swiss-Prot protein existence level 1. Inactivates phosphinothricin (PPT) by transfer of an acetyl group from acetyl CoA. Can also acetylate demethylphosphinothricin but not PTT or glutamate. This enzyme is an effector of phosphinothricin tripeptide (PTT or bialaphos) resistance. From Streptomyces hygroscopicus. Introduced by genetic manipulation and expressed in glufosinate-tolerant maize by Dekalb Genetics.
  10474..10854   -  promoter       MAS promoter: mannopine synthase promoter (Velten et al., 1984)
  10900..10919   -  rep_origin     ori (fragment): high-copy-number ColE1/pMB1/pBR322/pUC origin of replication
  10916..10940   -  rep_origin     ori (fragment): high-copy-number ColE1/pMB1/pBR322/pUC origin of replication
  10948..10989   -  rep_origin     ori (fragment): high-copy-number ColE1/pMB1/pBR322/pUC origin of replication
  11094..11112   +  promoter       T7 promoter: promoter for bacteriophage T7 RNA polymerase
  11184..11469   +  promoter       CaMV 35S promoter (fragment): strong constitutive promoter from cauliflower mosaic virus
>Addgene plasmid #84108 | pFGC5941-PacI-ath-STTM2112-3p | addgene full sequence | sequence record 167240 | Addgene NGS Result
TGAGACTTTTCAACAAAGGGTAATTTCGGGAAACCTCCTCGGATTCCATTGCCCAGCTATCTGTCACCTC
ATCGAAAGGACAGTAGAAAAGGAAGGTGGCTCCTACAAATGCCATCATTGCGATAAAGGAAAGGCTATCA
TTCAAGATGCCTCTGCCGACAGTGGTCCCAAAGATGGACCCCCACCCACGAGGAGCATCGTGGAAAAAGA
AGACGTTCCAACCACGTCTTCAAAGCAAGTGGATTGATGTGACATCTCCACTGACATAAGGGATGACGCA
CAACCCCACTATCCTTCGCAAGACCCTTCCTCTATATAAGGAAGTTCATTTCATTTGGAGAGGACAGCCC
AAGCTTTGCGCAAATGCCTAGGATATAAAGGTTGTTGTTGTTATGGTCTAATTTAAATATGGTCTAAAGA
AGAAGAATTGCGCAAATGCCTAGGATATAAAGGAATTCGGTACGCTGAAATCACCAGTCTCTCTCTACAA
ATCTATCTCTCTCTATTTTCTCCATAAATAATGTGTGAGTAGTTTCCCGATAAGGGAAATTAGGGTTCTT
ATAGGGTTTCGCTCATGTGTTGAGCATATAAGAAACCCTTAGTATGTATTTGTATTTGTAAAATACTTCT
ATCAATAAAATTTCTAATTCCTAAAACCAAAATCCAGTACTAAAATCCAGATCTCCTAAAGTCCCTATAG
ATCTTTGTCGTGAATATAAACCAGACACGAGACGACTAGACCTGGAGCCCAGACGCCGTTCGAAGCTAGA
AGTACCGCTTAGGCAGGAGGCCGTTAGGGAAAAGATGCTAAGGCAGGGTTGGTTACGTTGACTCCCCCGT
AGGTTTGGTTTAAATATGATGAAGTGGACGGAAGGAAGGAGGAAGACAAGGAAGGATAAGGTTGCAGGCC
CTGTGCAAGGTAAGAAGATGGAAATTTGATAGAGGTACGCTACTATACTTATACTATACGCTAAGGGAGT
GATTGTATTTATACCCTATACCCCCTAATAACCCCTTATCAATTTAAGAAATAATCCGCATAAGCCCCCG
CTTAAAAATTGGTATCAGAGCCATGAATAGGTCTATGACCAAAACTCAAGAGGATAAAACCTCACCAAAA
TACGAAAGAGTCCTTAACTCTAAAGATAAAAGATCTTTCAAGATCAAAACTAGTTCCCTCACACCGGTGA
CGGGGATCGCATGCGACCTCTAGACCATCACATTGGAGCTTCAGCTGCTCGAGTTCTATAGTGTCACCTA
AATCGTATGTGTATGATACATAAGGTTATGTATTAATTGTAGCCGCGTTCTTACGTCGACGTACCAATTA
CGCCCCGCCCTGTCACTCATCGCAGTACTGTTGTAATTCATTAAGCATTCTGCCGACATGGAAGCCATCA
CAAACGGCATGATGAACCTGAATCGCCAGCGGCATCAGCACCTTGTCGCCTTGCGTATAATATTTGCCCA
TGGTGAAAACGGGGGCGAAGAAGTTGTCCATATTGGCCACGTTTAAATCAAAACTGGTGAAACTCACCCA
GGGATTGGCTGAGACGAAAAACATATTCTCAATAAACCCTTTAGGGAAATAGGCCAGGTTTTCACCGTAA
CACGCCACATCTTGCGAATATATGTGTAGAAACTGCCGGAAATCGTCGTGGTATTCACTCCAGAGCGATG
AAAACGTTTCAGTTTGCTCATGGAAAACGGTGTAACAAGGGTGAACACTATCCCATATTACCAGCTCACC
GTCTTTCATTGCCATACGGAACTCCGGATGAGCATTCATCAGGCGGGCAAGAATGTGAATAAAGGCCGGA
TAAAACTTGTGCTTATTTTTCTTTACGGTCTTTAAAAAGGCCGTAATATCCAGCTGAACGGTCTGGTTAT
AGGTACATTGAGCAACTGACTGAAATGCCTCAAAATGTTCTTTACGATGCCATTGGGATATATCAACGGT
GGTATATCCAGTGATTTCTTTCTCCATTTTAGCTTCCTTAGCTCCTGAAAATCTCGATAACTCATTAAAG
CTTATCGATGATAAGCTGTCAAACATGAGAATTTAGCCCGCCTAATGAGCGGGCTTTTTGTTGTGATCCG
CGTTGCTGGCGTTTTTCCATAGGCTCCGCCCCCCTGACGAGCATCACAAAAATCGACGCTCAAGTCAGAG
GTGGCGAAACCCGACAGGACTATAAAGATACCAGGCGTTTCCCCCCTGGAAGCTCCCTCGTGCGCTCTCC
TGTTCCGACCCTGCCGCTTACCGGATACCTGTCCGCCTTTCTTAATTAAGACCCGGGACTAGTCCCTAGA
GTCCTGCTTTAATGAGATATGCGAGACGCCTATGATCGCATGATATTTGCTTTCAATTCTGTTGTGCACG
TTGTAAAAAACCTGAGCATGTGTAGCTCAGATCCTTACCGCCGGTTTCGGTTCATTCTAATGAATATATC
ACCCGTTACTATCGTATTTTTATGAATAATATTCTCCGTTCAATTTACTGATTGTACCCTACTACTTATA
TGTACAATATTAAAATGAAAACAATATATTGTGCTGAATAGGTTTATAGCGACATCTATGATAGAGCGCC
ACAATAACAAACAATTGCGTTTTATTATTACAAATCCAATTTTAAAAAAAGCGGCAGAACCGGTCAAACC
TAAAAGACTGATTACATAAATCTTATTCAAATTTCAAAAGTGCCCCAGGGGCTAGTATCTACGACACACC
GAGCGGCGAACTAATAACGCTCACTGAAGGGAACTCCGGTTCCCCGCCGGCGCGCATGGGTGAGATTCCT
TGAAGTTGAGTATTGGCCGTCCGCTCTACCGAAAGTTACGGGCACCATTCAACCCGGTCCAGCACGGCGG
CCGGGTAACCGACTTGCTGCCCCGAGAATTATGCAGCATTTTTTTGGTGTATGTGGGCCCCAAATGAAGT
GCAGGTCAAACCTTGACAGTGACGACAAATCGTTGGGCGGGTCCAGGGCGAATTTTGCGACAACATGTCG
AGGCTCAGCAGGACCTGCAGGCATGCAAGCTTGGCACTGGCCGTCGTTTTACAACGTCGTGACTGGGAAA
ACCCTGGCGTTACCCAACTTAATCGCCTTGCAGCACATCCCCCTTTCGCCAGCTGGCGTAATAGCGAAGA
GGCCCGCACCGATCGCCCTTCCCAACAGTTGCGCAGCCTGAATGGCGAATGCTAGAGCAGCTTGAGCTTG
GATCAGATTGTCGTTTCCCGCCTTCAGTTTAAACTATCAGTGTTTGACAGGATATATTGGCGGGTAAACC
TAAGAGAAAAGAGCGTTTATTAGAATAATCGGATATTTAAAAGGGCGTGAAAAGGTTTATCCGTTCGTCC
ATTTGTATGTGCATGCCAACCACAGGGTTCCCCTCGGGATCAAAGTACTTTGATCCAACCCCTCCGCTGC
TATAGTGCAGTCGGCTTCTGACGTTCAGTGCAGCCGTCTTCTGAAAACGACATGTCGCACAAGTCCTAAG
TTACGCGACAGGCTGCCGCCCTGCCCTTTTCCTGGCGTTTTCTTGTCGCGTGTTTTAGTCGCATAAAGTA
GAATACTTGCGACTAGAACCGGAGACATTACGCCATGAACAAGAGCGCCGCCGCTGGCCTGCTGGGCTAT
GCCCGCGTCAGCACCGACGACCAGGACTTGACCAACCAACGGGCCGAACTGCACGCGGCCGGCTGCACCA
AGCTGTTTTCCGAGAAGATCACCGGCACCAGGCGCGACCGCCCGGAGCTGGCCAGGATGCTTGACCACCT
ACGCCCTGGCGACGTTGTGACAGTGACCAGGCTAGACCGCCTGGCCCGCAGCACCCGCGACCTACTGGAC
ATTGCCGAGCGCATCCAGGAGGCCGGCGCGGGCCTGCGTAGCCTGGCAGAGCCGTGGGCCGACACCACCA
CGCCGGCCGGCCGCATGGTGTTGACCGTGTTCGCCGGCATTGCCGAGTTCGAGCGTTCCCTAATCATCGA
CCGCACCCGGAGCGGGCGCGAGGCCGCCAAGGCCCGAGGCGTGAAGTTTGGCCCCCGCCCTACCCTCACC
CCGGCACAGATCGCGCACGCCCGCGAGCTGATCGACCAGGAAGGCCGCACCGTGAAAGAGGCGGCTGCAC
TGCTTGGCGTGCATCGCTCGACCCTGTACCGCGCACTTGAGCGCAGCGAGGAAGTGACGCCCACCGAGGC
CAGGCGGCGCGGTGCCTTCCGTGAGGACGCATTGACCGAGGCCGACGCCCTGGCGGCCGCCGAGAATGAA
CGCCAAGAGGAACAAGCATGAAACCGCACCAGGACGGCCAGGACGAACCGTTTTTCATTACCGAAGAGAT
CGAGGCGGAGATGATCGCGGCCGGGTACGTGTTCGAGCCGCCCGCGCACGTCTCAACCGTGCGGCTGCAT
GAAATCCTGGCCGGTTTGTCTGATGCCAAGCTGGCGGCCTGGCCGGCCAGCTTGGCCGCTGAAGAAACCG
AGCGCCGCCGTCTAAAAAGGTGATGTGTATTTGAGTAAAACAGCTTGCGTCATGCGGTCGCTGCGTATAT
GATGCGATGAGTAAATAAACAAATACGCAAGGGGAACGCATGAAGGTTATCGCTGTACTTAACCAGAAAG
GCGGGTCAGGCAAGACGACCATCGCAACCCATCTAGCCCGCGCCCTGCAACTCGCCGGGGCCGATGTTCT
GTTAGTCGATTCCGATCCCCAGGGCAGTGCCCGCGATTGGGCGGCCGTGCGGGAAGATCAACCGCTAACC
GTTGTCGGCATCGACCGCCCGACGATTGACCGCGACGTGAAGGCCATCGGCCGGCGCGACTTCGTAGTGA
TCGACGGAGCGCCCCAGGCGGCGGACTTGGCTGTGTCCGCGATCAAGGCAGCCGACTTCGTGCTGATTCC
GGTGCAGCCAAGCCCTTACGACATATGGGCCACCGCCGACCTGGTGGAGCTGGTTAAGCAGCGCATTGAG
GTCACGGATGGAAGGCTACAAGCGGCCTTTGTCGTGTCGCGGGCGATCAAAGGCACGCGCATCGGCGGTG
AGGTTGCCGAGGCGCTGGCCGGGTACGAGCTGCCCATTCTTGAGTCCCGTATCACGCAGCGCGTGAGCTA
CCCAGGCACTGCCGCCGCCGGCACAACCGTTCTTGAATCAGAACCCGAGGGCGACGCTGCCCGCGAGGTC
CAGGCGCTGGCCGCTGAAATTAAATCAAAACTCATTTGAGTTAATGAGGTAAAGAGAAAATGAGCAAAAG
CACAAACACGCTAAGTGCCGGCCGTCCGAGCGCACGCAGCAGCAAGGCTGCAACGTTGGCCAGCCTGGCA
GACACGCCAGCCATGAAGCGGGTCAACTTTCAGTTGCCGGCGGAGGATCACACCAAGCTGAAGATGTACG
CGGTACGCCAAGGCAAGACCATTACCGAGCTGCTATCTGAATACATCGCGCAGCTACCAGAGTAAATGAG
CAAATGAATAAATGAGTAGATGAATTTTAGCGGCTAAAGGAGGCGGCATGGAAAATCAAGAACAACCAGG
CACCGACGCCGTGGAATGCCCCATGTGTGGAGGAACGGGCGGTTGGCCAGGCGTAAGCGGCTGGGTTGCC
TGCCGGCCCTGCAATGGCACTGGAACCCCCAAGCCCGAGGAATCGGCGTGAGCGGTCGCAAACCATCCGG
CCCGGTACAAATCGGCGCGGCGCTGGGTGATGACCTGGTGGAGAAGTTGAAGGCCGCGCAGGCCGCCCAG
CGGCAACGCATCGAGGCAGAAGCACGCCCCGGTGAATCGTGGCAAGCGGCCGCTGATCGAATCCGCAAAG
AATCCCGGCAACCGCCGGCAGCCGGTGCGCCGTCGATTAGGAAGCCGCCCAAGGGCGACGAGCAACCAGA
TTTTTTCGTTCCGATGCTCTATGACGTGGGCACCCGCGATAGTCGCAGCATCATGGACGTGGCCGTTTTC
CGTCTGTCGAAGCGTGACCGACGAGCTGGCGAGGTGATCCGCTACGAGCTTCCAGACGGGCACGTAGAGG
TTTCCGCAGGGCCGGCCGGCATGGCCAGTGTGTGGGATTACGACCTGGTACTGATGGCGGTTTCCCATCT
AACCGAATCCATGAACCGATACCGGGAAGGGAAGGGAGACAAGCCCGGCCGCGTGTTCCGTCCACACGTT
GCGGACGTACTCAAGTTCTGCCGGCGAGCCGATGGCGGAAAGCAGAAAGACGACCTGGTAGAAACCTGCA
TTCGGTTAAACACCACGCACGTTGCCATGCAGCGTACGAAGAAGGCCAAGAACGGCCGCCTGGTGACGGT
ATCCGAGGGTGAAGCCTTGATTAGCCGCTACAAGATCGTAAAGAGCGAAACCGGGCGGCCGGAGTACATC
GAGATCGAGCTAGCTGATTGGATGTACCGCGAGATCACAGAAGGCAAGAACCCGGACGTGCTGACGGTTC
ACCCCGATTACTTTTTGATCGATCCCGGCATCGGCCGTTTTCTCTACCGCCTGGCACGCCGCGCCGCAGG
CAAGGCAGAAGCCAGATGGTTGTTCAAGACGATCTACGAACGCAGTGGCAGCGCCGGAGAGTTCAAGAAG
TTCTGTTTCACCGTGCGCAAGCTGATCGGGTCAAATGACCTGCCGGAGTACGATTTGAAGGAGGAGGCGG
GGCAGGCTGGCCCGATCCTAGTCATGCGCTACCGCAACCTGATCGAGGGCGAAGCATCCGCCGGTTCCTA
ATGTACGGAGCAGATGCTAGGGCAAATTGCCCTAGCAGGGGAAAAAGGTCGAAAAGGTCTCTTTCCTGTG
GATAGCACGTACATTGGGAACCCAAAGCCGTACATTGGGAACCGGAACCCGTACATTGGGAACCCAAAGC
CGTACATTGGGAACCGGTCACACATGTAAGTGACTGATATAAAAGAGAAAAAAGGCGATTTTTCCGCCTA
AAACTCTTTAAAACTTATTAAAACTCTTAAAACCCGCCTGGCCTGTGCATAACTGTCTGGCCAGCGCACA
GCCGAAGAGCTGCAAAAAGCGCCTACCCTTCGGTCGCTGCGCTCCCTACGCCCCGCCGCTTCGCGTCGGC
CTATCGCGGCCGCTGGCCGCTCAAAAATGGCTGGCCTACGGCCAGGCAATCTACCAGGGCGCGGACAAGC
CGCGCCGTCGCCACTCGACCGCCGGCGCCCACATCAAGGCACCCTGCCTCGCGCGTTTCGGTGATGACGG
TGAAAACCTCTGACACATGCAGCTCCCGGAGACGGTCACAGCTTGTCTGTAAGCGGATGCCGGGAGCAGA
CAAGCCCGTCAGGGCGCGTCAGCGGGTGTTGGCGGGTGTCGGGGCGCAGCCATGACCCAGTCACGTAGCG
ATAGCGGAGTGTATACTGGCTTAACTATGCGGCATCAGAGCAGATTGTACTGAGAGTGCACCATATGCGG
TGTGAAATACCGCACAGATGCGTAAGGAGAAAATACCGCATCAGGCGCTCTTCCGCTTCCTCGCTCACTG
ACTCGCTGCGCTCGGTCGTTCGGCTGCGGCGAGCGGTATCAGCTCACTCAAAGGCGGTAATACGGTTATC
CACAGAATCAGGGGATAACGCAGGAAAGAACATGTGAGCAAAAGGCCAGCAAAAGGCCAGGAACCGTAAA
AAGGCCGCGTTGCTGGCGTTTTTCCATAGGCTCCGCCCCCCTGACGAGCATCACAAAAATCGACGCTCAA
GTCAGAGGTGGCGAAACCCGACAGGACTATAAAGATACCAGGCGTTTCCCCCTGGAAGCTCCCTCGTGCG
CTCTCCTGTTCCGACCCTGCCGCTTACCGGATACCTGTCCGCCTTTCTCCCTTCGGGAAGCGTGGCGCTT
TCTCATAGCTCACGCTGTAGGTATCTCAGTTCGGTGTAGGTCGTTCGCTCCAAGCTGGGCTGTGTGCACG
AACCCCCCGTTCAGCCCGACCGCTGCGCCTTATCCGGTAACTATCGTCTTGAGTCCAACCCGGTAAGACA
CGACTTATCGCCACTGGCAGCAGCCACTGGTAACAGGATTAGCAGAGCGAGGTATGTAGGCGGTGCTACA
GAGTTCTTGAAGTGGTGGCCTAACTACGGCTACACTAGAAGGACAGTATTTGGTATCTGCGCTCTGCTGA
AGCCAGTTACCTTCGGAAAAAGAGTTGGTAGCTCTTGATCCGGCAAACAAACCACCGCTGGTAGCGGTGG
TTTTTTTGTTTGCAAGCAGCAGATTACGCGCAGAAAAAAAGGATCTCAAGAAGATCCTTTGATCTTTTCT
ACGGGGTCTGACGCTCAGTGGAACGAAAACTCACGTTAAGGGATTTTGGTCATGCATTCTAGGTACTAAA
ACAATTCATCCAGTAAAATATAATATTTTATTTTCTCCCAATCAGGCTTGATCCCCAGTAAGTCAAAAAA
TAGCTCGACATACTGTTCTTCCCCGATATCCTCCCTGATCGACCGGACGCAGAAGGCAATGTCATACCAC
TTGTCCGCCCTGCCGCTTCTCCCAAGATCAATAAAGCCACTTACTTTGCCATCTTTCACAAAGATGTTGC
TGTCTCCCAGGTCGCCGTGGGAAAAGACAAGTTCCTCTTCGGGCTTTTCCGTCTTTAAAAAATCATACAG
CTCGCGCGGATCTTTAAATGGAGTGTCTTCTTCCCAGTTTTCGCAATCCACATCGGCCAGATCGTTATTC
AGTAAGTAATCCAATTCGGCTAAGCGGCTGTCTAAGCTATTCGTATAGGGACAATCCGATATGTCGATGG
AGTGAAAGAGCCTGATGCACTCCGCATACAGCTCGATAATCTTTTCAGGGCTTTGTTCATCTTCATACTC
TTCCGAGCAAAGGACGCCATCGGCCTCACTCATGAGCAGATTGCTCCAGCCATCATGCCGTTCAAAGTGC
AGGACCTTTGGAACAGGCAGCTTTCCTTCCAGCCATAGCATCATGTCCTTTTCCCGTTCCACATCATAGG
TGGTCCCTTTATACCGGCTGTCCGTCATTTTTAAATATAGGTTTTCATTTTCTCCCACCAGCTTATATAC
CTTAGCAGGAGACATTCCTTCCGTATCTTTTACGCAGCGGTATTTTTCGATCAGTTTTTTCAATTCCGGT
GATATTCTCATTTTAGCCATTTATTATTTCCTTCCTCTTTTCTACAGTATTTAAAGATACCCCAAGAAGC
TAATTATAACAAGACGAACTCCAATTCACTGTTCCTTGCATTCTAAAACCTTAAATACCAGAAAACAGCT
TTTTCAAAGTTGTTTTCAAAGTTGGCGTATAACATAGTATCGACGGAGCCGATTTTGAAACCGCGGTGAT
CACAGGCAGCAACGCTCTGTCATCGTTACAATCAACATGCTACCCTCCGCGAGATCATCCGTGTTTCAAA
CCCGGCAGCTTAGTTGCCGTTCTTCCGAATAGCATCGGTAACATGAGCAAAGTCTGCCGCCTTACAACGG
CTCTCCCGCTGACGCCGTCCCGGACTGATGGGCTGCCTGTATCGAGTGGTGATTTTGTGCCGAGCTGCCG
GTCGGGGAGCTGTTGGCTGGCTGGTGGCAGGATATATTGTGGTGTAAACAAATTGACGCTTAGACAACTT
AATAACACATTGCGGACGTTTTTAATGTACTGAATTAACGCCGAATTAATTCGAGCTCGGATCTGATAAT
TTATTTGAAAATTCATAAGAAAAGCAAACGTTACATGAATTGATGAAACAATACAAAGACAGATAAAGCC
ACGCACATTTAGGATATTGGCCGAGATTACTGAATATTGAGTAAGATCACGGAATTTCTGACAGGAGCAT
GTCTTCAATTCAGCCCAAATGGCAGTTGAAATACTCAAACCGCCCCATATGCAGGAGCGGATCATTCATT
GTTTGTTTGGTTGCCTTTGCCAACATGGGAGTCCAAGATTCTGCAGTCAAATCTCGGTGACGGGCAGGAC
CGGACGGGGCGGTACCGGCAGGCTGAAGTCCAGCTGCCAGAAACCCACGTCATGCCAGTTCCCGTGCTTG
AAGCCGGCCGCCCGCAGCATGCCGCGGGGGGCATATCCGAGCGCCTCGTGCATGCGCACGCTCGGGTCGT
TGGGCAGCCCGATGACAGCGACCACGCTCTTGAAGCCCTGTGCCTCCAGGGACTTCAGCAGGTGGGTGTA
GAGCGTGGAGCCCAGTCCCGTCCGCTGGTGGCGGGGGGAGACGTACACGGTCGACTCGGCCGTCCAGTCG
TAGGCGTTGCGTGCCTTCCAGGGGCCCGCGTAGGCGATGCCGGCGACCTCGCCGTCCACCTCGGCGACGA
GCCAGGGATAGCGCTCCCGCAGACGGACGAGGTCGTCCGTCCACTCCTGCGGTTCCTGCGGCTCGGTACG
GAAGTTGACCGTGCTTGTCTCGATGTAGTGGTTGACGATGGTGCAGACCGCCGGCATGTCCGCCTCGGTG
GCACGGCGGATGTCGGCCGGGCGTCGTTCTGGGCTCATCGATTCGATTTGGTGTATCGAGATTGGTTATG
AAATTCAGATGCTAGTGTAATGTATTGGTAATTTGGGAAGATATAATAGGAAGCAAGGCTATTTATCCAT
TTCTGAAAAGGCGAAATGGCGTCACCGCGAGCGTCACGCGCATTCCGTTCTTGCTGTAAAGCGTTGTTTG
GTACACTTTTGACTAGCGAGGCTTGGCGTGTCAGCGTATCTATTCAAAAGTCGTTAATGGCTGCGGATCA
AGAAAAAGTTGGAATAGAAACAGAATACCCGCGAAATTCAGGCCCGGTTGCCATGTCCTACACGCCGAAA
TAAACGACCAAATTAGTAGAAAAATAAAAACTGACTCGGATACTTACGTCACGTCTTGCGCACTGATTTG
AAAAATCTCAGAATTCATGGATCCTAGGTGAGTCTAGAGAGTTAATTAAGTTTGCAAGCAGCAGATTACC
GGATACCTGTCCGCCTTTCTTAATTAAGTTTGCAAGCAGCAGATTACGCGCAGAAAAAAAGGATCTCAAG
GAGATCCTTTGGATCACAAAAAAAAAGCCCGCTCATTAGGCGGGTTAAATTCCCGGGTACTGCAGCCGTT
TCATTAATGCAGGTTAACCTGGCTTATCGAAATTAATACGACTCACTATAGGGAGACCGGCAGATCTGAT
CCCTACTCCAAAAATGTCAAAGATACAGTCTCAGAAGACCAAAGGGCTATTGTGACTTTTCAACAAAGGG
TAATTTCGGGAAACCTCCTCGGATTCCATTGCCCAGCTATCTGTCACTTCATCGAAAGGACAGTGGAAAA
GGAAGGTGGCTCCTACAAATGCCATCATTGCGATAAAGGAAAGGCTATCATTCAAGATGCCTCTGCCGAC
AGTGGTCCCAAAGATGGACCCCCACCCACGAGGAGCATCGTGGGAAAAGAAGACGTTCCAACCACGTCTT
CAAATCAAGTGGATTGATGTGACATCTCCACTGACGTAAGGGATGACGCACAATCCCACCCCTACTCCAA
AAATGTCAAAGATACTGTCTCAGAAGACCAAAGGGCTAT
