>Addgene plasmid #84108 | pFGC5941-PacI-ath-STTM2112-3p | depositor partial sequence | sequence record 160664 | STTM
TGCGCAAATGCCTAGGATATAAAGGTTGTTGTTGTTATGGTCTAATTTAAATATGGTCTAAAGAAGAAGA
ATTGCGCAAATGCCTAGGATATAAAG
